Addgene plasmid #148249: pT7-V5-SBP-C1-HseIF4EBP1-T37ET46E_AA
Purpose: Mammalian Expression of HseIF4EBP1-T37AT46A
Depositing lab: Elisa Izaurralde. Depositing organization: Max Planck Institute for Developmental Biology.
Backbone
  Vector backbone: Unknown
  Vector type: Mammalian Expression
Growth in bacteria
  Bacterial resistance: Kanamycin, 50 μg/mL
  Growth temperature: 37°C
  Growth strain: DH5alpha
  Copy number: High Copy
Gene/Insert
  Gene/Insert name: HseIF4EBP1-T37AT46A
  Species: H. sapiens (human)
  Entrez Gene: EIF4EBP1 (a.k.a. 4E-BP1, 4EBP1, BP-1, PHAS-I)
  Cloning method: Unknown
Terms and licenses: Academic/Nonprofit Terms; Industry Terms: Not Available to Industry
Depositor comments: ORF extracted from NCBI:NM_004095.3 or Uniprot.: Q13541 Plasmids from this collection were made available to the research community and donated after the lab closed. Please note that the sequence provided by the depositing laboratory may be theoretical/predicted or based on Sanger sequencing results. There may be discrepancies between sequencing results obtained by Addgene and the depositor sequence. If an Addgene verified sequence is not available, please contact before placing your order to request that our lab fully sequence the plasmid.
How to cite: pT7-V5-SBP-C1-HseIF4EBP1-T37ET46E_AA was a gift from Elisa Izaurralde (Addgene plasmid # 148249 ; http://n2t.net/addgene:148249 ; RRID:Addgene_148249)
