[The description below was written by a language model from this plasmid's Addgene catalogue record and pLannotate feature annotations shown in this document.]
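Description:
pT7-V5-SBP-C1-HseIF4EBP1-T37ET46E_AA is a 4,555-nt mammalian expression plasmid carrying a phosphosite mutant of human EIF4EBP1 (4E-BP1). The backbone is recorded as unknown, but the annotated layout is that of a C1-style fusion vector. It has a high-copy ColE1/pUC origin and an f1 origin. A single NeoR/KanR (Tn5 aminoglycoside phosphotransferase) cassette is driven by tandem bacterial (bla) and SV40 early promoters and ends in the HSV TK polyadenylation signal. This arrangement gives kanamycin selection in E. coli and allows G418 selection in mammalian cells. Several short annotations (truncated HIV-1 LTR, large T antigen, ble and bGH poly(A) fragments) appear to be partial sequence matches rather than functional elements.

The expression unit consists of the CMV immediate early enhancer and promoter, followed by a T7 promoter that could also support in vitro transcription by T7 RNA polymerase. Next comes an open reading frame encoding an N-terminal V5 epitope tag and a streptavidin-binding peptide (SBP) upstream of the EIF4EBP1 coding sequence, terminated by the SV40 poly(A) signal. The V5 tag allows immunodetection, and SBP allows pulldown on streptavidin resin. Such a construct suits studies of how 4E-BP1, a translational repressor, binds eIF4E, an interaction that is relieved by hyperphosphorylation.

The record is inconsistent about the mutation: the plasmid name includes T37E/T46E with an "_AA" suffix, whereas the insert name and purpose state T37A/T46A, the non-phosphorylatable form. The feature table does not resolve which substitutions are present. The depositor also notes that the sequence may be theoretical, so the residues at positions 37 and 46 should be confirmed by sequencing.
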