Features (pLannotate 1.2.2; 17 found; start..end, strand, type, name):
     61..364     +  enhancer       CMV enhancer: human cytomegalovirus immediate early enhancer
    365..568     +  promoter       CMV promoter: human cytomegalovirus (CMV) immediate early promoter
    564..597     +  LTR            5' LTR (truncated) (fragment): truncated 5' long terminal repeat (LTR) from HIV-1
    613..631     +  promoter       T7 promoter: promoter for bacteriophage T7 RNA polymerase
    668..709     +  CDS            V5 tag: epitope tag from simian virus 5
    731..844     +  CDS            SBP: streptavidin-binding peptide selected from a peptide library; binds streptavidin with nanomolar affinity (Keefe et al., 2001)
    857..1210    +  CDS            EIF4EBP1: 4EBP1_HUMAN - Experimental evidence at protein level: Swiss-Prot protein existence level 1. Repressor of translation initiation that regulates EIF4E activity by preventing its assembly into the eIF4F complex: hypophosphorylated form competes with EIF4G1/EIF4G3 and strongly binds to EIF4E, leading to repress translation. In contrast, hyperphosphorylated form dissociates from EIF4E, allowing interaction between EIF4G1/EIF4G3 and EIF4E, leading to initiation of translation. Mediates the regulation of protein translation by hormones, growth factors and other stimuli that signal through the MAP kin
   1236..1320    +  CDS            large T antigen (fragment): large T antigen from SV40 (simian virus 40)
   1343..1464    +  polyA_signal   SV40 poly(A) signal: SV40 polyadenylation signal
   1498..1926    -  rep_origin     f1 ori (sequence partly withheld): f1 bacteriophage origin of replication; arrow indicates direction of (+) strand synthesis
   1953..2057    +  promoter       AmpR promoter: bla
   2059..2416    +  promoter       SV40 promoter: SV40 enhancer and early promoter
   2451..3245    +  CDS            NeoR/KanR: aminoglycoside phosphotransferase from Tn5; aph(3')-II (or nptII); confers resistance to neomycin, kanamycin, and G418 (Geneticin®)
   3266..3418    +  CDS            ble (fragment): BLE_KLEPN - Experimental evidence at protein level: Swiss-Prot protein existence level 1. Binding protein with a strong affinity to the bleomycin family of antibiotics. Binds to CL990; an antimitotic-antibiotic compound. From Klebsiella pneumoniae.
   3477..3524    +  polyA_signal   HSV TK poly(A) signal: herpes simplex virus thymidine kinase polyadenylation signal (Cole and Stacy, 1985)
   3615..3631    -  polyA_signal   bGH poly(A) signal (fragment): bovine growth hormone polyadenylation signal
   3853..4441    +  rep_origin     ori: high-copy-number ColE1/pMB1/pBR322/pUC origin of replication
>Addgene plasmid #148249 | pT7-V5-SBP-C1-HseIF4EBP1-T37ET46E_AA | depositor full sequence | sequence record 290697 | Full Sequence
TAGTTATTAATAGTAATCAATTACGGGGTCATTAGTTCATAGCCCATATATGGAGTTCCGCGTTACATAA
CTTACGGTAAATGGCCCGCCTGGCTGACCGCCCAACGACCCCCGCCCATTGACGTCAATAATGACGTATG
TTCCCATAGTAACGCCAATAGGGACTTTCCATTGACGTCAATGGGTGGAGTATTTACGGTAAACTGCCCA
CTTGGCAGTACATCAAGTGTATCATATGCCAAGTACGCCCCCTATTGACGTCAATGACGGTAAATGGCCC
GCCTGGCATTATGCCCAGTACATGACCTTATGGGACTTTCCTACTTGGCAGTACATCTACGTATTAGTCA
TCGCTATTACCATGGTGATGCGGTTTTGGCAGTACATCAATGGGCGTGGATAGCGGTTTGACTCACGGGG
ATTTCCAAGTCTCCACCCCATTGACGTCAATGGGAGTTTGTTTTGGCACCAAAATCAACGGGACTTTCCA
AAATGTCGTAACAACTCCGCCCCATTGACGCAAATGGGCGGTAGGCGTGTACGGTGGGAGGTCTATATAA
GCAGAGCTCTCTGGCTAACTAGAGAACCCACTGCTTACTGGCTTATCGAAATTAATACGACTCACTATAG
GGAGACCCAAGCTCTAGCGCTACCGGTCGCCACCATGGGTAAGCCTATCCCTAACCCTCTCCTCGGTCTC
GATTCTACGCCCGGAAGCGGTAGCGGTACGATGGACGAGAAGACCACCGGCTGGGGGGGCGGCCACGTGG
TGGAGGGCCTGGCCGGCGAGCTGGAGCAGCTGCGGGCCAGGCTGGAGCACCACCCTCAGGGCCAGCGGGA
GCCCAGATCTCGAGCTATGTCCGGGGGCAGCAGCTGCAGCCAGACCCCAAGCCGGGCCATCCCCGCCACT
CGCCGGGTGGTGCTCGGCGACGGCGTGCAGCTCCCGCCCGGGGACTACAGCACGGAGCCCGGCGGCACGC
TCTTCAGCACCGAGCCGGGAGGTACCAGGATCATCTATGACCGGAAATTCCTGATGGAGTGTCGGAACTC
ACCTGTGACCAAAACACCCCCAAGGGATCTGCCCACCATTCCGGGGGTCACCAGCCCTTCCAGTGATGAG
CCCCCCATGGAAGCCAGCCAGAGCCACCTGCGCAATAGCCCAGAAGATAAGCGGGCGGGCGGTGAAGAGT
CACAGTTTGAGATGGACATTTAAGGATCCACCGGATCTAGATAACTGATCATAATCAGCCATACCACATT
TGTAGAGGTTTTACTTGCTTTAAAAAACCTCCCACACCTCCCCCTGAACCTGAAACATAAAATGAATGCA
ATTGTTGTTGTTAACTTGTTTATTGCAGCTTATAATGGTTACAAATAAAGCAATAGCATCACAAATTTCA
CAAATAAAGCATTTTTTTCACTGCATTCTAGTTGTGGTTTGTCCAAACTCATCAATGTATCTTAACGCGT
AAATTGTAAGCGTTAATATTTTGTTAAAATTCGCGTTAAATTTTTGTTAAATCAGCTCATTTTTTAACCA
ATAGGCCGAAATCGGCAAAATCCCTTATAAATCAAAAGAATAGACCGAGATAGGGT
[37 nt withheld, positions 1597-1633]
AAAGAACGTGGACTCCAACGTCAAAGG
[49 nt withheld, positions 1661-1709]
T
[91 nt withheld, positions 1711-1801]
G
[124 nt withheld, positions 1803-1926]
CAGGTGGCACTTTTCGGGGAAATGTGCGCGGAACCCCTATTTGTTTATTTTTCTAAATACATTCAAATAT
GTATCCGCTCATGAGACAATAACCCTGATAAATGCTTCAATAATATTGAAAAAGGAAGAGTCCTGAGGCG
GAAAGAACCAGCTGTGGAATGTGTGTCAGTTAGGGTGTGGAAAGTCCCCAGGCTCCCCAGCAGGCAGAAG
TATGCAAAGCATGCATCTCAATTAGTCAGCAACCAGGTGTGGAAAGTCCCCAGGCTCCCCAGCAGGCAGA
AGTATGCAAAGCATGCATCTCAATTAGTCAGCAACCATAGTCCCGCCCCTAACTCCGCCCATCCCGCCCC
TAACTCCGCCCAGTTCCGCCCATTCTCCGCCCCATGGCTGACTAATTTTTTTTATTTATGCAGAGGCCGA
GGCCGCCTCGGCCTCTGAGCTATTCCAGAAGTAGTGAGGAGGCTTTTTTGGAGGCCTAGGCTTTTGCAAA
GATCGATCAAGAGACAGGATGAGGATCGTTTCGCATGATTGAACAAGATGGATTGCACGCAGGTTCTCCG
GCCGCTTGGGTGGAGAGGCTATTCGGCTATGACTGGGCACAACAGACAATCGGCTGCTCTGATGCCGCCG
TGTTCCGGCTGTCAGCGCAGGGGCGCCCGGTTCTTTTTGTCAAGACCGACCTGTCCGGTGCCCTGAATGA
ACTGCAAGACGAGGCAGCGCGGCTATCGTGGCTGGCCACGACGGGCGTTCCTTGCGCAGCTGTGCTCGAC
GTTGTCACTGAAGCGGGAAGGGACTGGCTGCTATTGGGCGAAGTGCCGGGGCAGGATCTCCTGTCATCTC
ACCTTGCTCCTGCCGAGAAAGTATCCATCATGGCTGATGCAATGCGGCGGCTGCATACGCTTGATCCGGC
TACCTGCCCATTCGACCACCAAGCGAAACATCGCATCGAGCGAGCACGTACTCGGATGGAAGCCGGTCTT
GTCGATCAGGATGATCTGGACGAAGAGCATCAGGGGCTCGCGCCAGCCGAACTGTTCGCCAGGCTCAAGG
CGAGCATGCCCGACGGCGAGGATCTCGTCGTGACCCATGGCGATGCCTGCTTGCCGAATATCATGGTGGA
AAATGGCCGCTTTTCTGGATTCATCGACTGTGGCCGGCTGGGTGTGGCGGACCGCTATCAGGACATAGCG
TTGGCTACCCGTGATATTGCTGAAGAGCTTGGCGGCGAATGGGCTGACCGCTTCCTCGTGCTTTACGGTA
TCGCCGCTCCCGATTCGCAGCGCATCGCCTTCTATCGCCTTCTTGACGAGTTCTTCTGAGCGGGACTCTG
GGGTTCGAAATGACCGACCAAGCGACGCCCAACCTGCCATCACGAGATTTCGATTCCACCGCCGCCTTCT
ATGAAAGGTTGGGCTTCGGAATCGTTTTCCGGGACGCCGGCTGGATGATCCTCCAGCGCGGGGATCTCAT
GCTGGAGTTCTTCGCCCACCCTAGGGGGAGGCTAACTGAAACACGGAAGGAGACAATACCGGAAGGAACC
CGCGCTATGACGGCAATAAAAAGACAGAATAAAACGCACGGTGTTGGGTCGTTTGTTCATAAACGCGGGG
TTCGGTCCCAGGGCTGGCACTCTGTCGATACCCCACCGAGACCCCATTGGGGCCAATACGCCCGCGTTTC
TTCCTTTTCCCCACCCCACCCCCCAAGTTCGGGTGAAGGCCCAGGGCTCGCAGCCAACGTCGGGGCGGCA
GGCCCTGCCATAGCCTCAGGTTACTCATATATACTTTAGATTGATTTAAAACTTCATTTTTAATTTAAAA
GGATCTAGGTGAAGATCCTTTTTGATAATCTCATGACCAAAATCCCTTAACGTGAGTTTTCGTTCCACTG
AGCGTCAGACCCCGTAGAAAAGATCAAAGGATCTTCTTGAGATCCTTTTTTTCTGCGCGTAATCTGCTGC
TTGCAAACAAAAAAACCACCGCTACCAGCGGTGGTTTGTTTGCCGGATCAAGAGCTACCAACTCTTTTTC
CGAAGGTAACTGGCTTCAGCAGAGCGCAGATACCAAATACTGTCCTTCTAGTGTAGCCGTAGTTAGGCCA
CCACTTCAAGAACTCTGTAGCACCGCCTACATACCTCGCTCTGCTAATCCTGTTACCAGTGGCTGCTGCC
AGTGGCGATAAGTCGTGTCTTACCGGGTTGGACTCAAGACGATAGTTACCGGATAAGGCGCAGCGGTCGG
GCTGAACGGGGGGTTCGTGCACACAGCCCAGCTTGGAGCGAACGACCTACACCGAACTGAGATACCTACA
GCGTGAGCTATGAGAAAGCGCCACGCTTCCCGAAGGGAGAAAGGCGGACAGGTATCCGGTAAGCGGCAGG
GTCGGAACAGGAGAGCGCACGAGGGAGCTTCCAGGGGGAAACGCCTGGTATCTTTATAGTCCTGTCGGGT
TTCGCCACCTCTGACTTGAGCGTCGATTTTTGTGATGCTCGTCAGGGGGGCGGAGCCTATGGAAAAACGC
CAGCAACGCGGCCTTTTTACGGTTCCTGGCCTTTTGCTGGCCTTTTGCTCACATGTTCTTTCCTGCGTTA
TCCCCTGATTCTGTGGATAACCGTATTACCGCCATGCAT
